>Addgene plasmid #118549 | pMRE-Tn7-131 | depositor full sequence | sequence record 223749 | Full Sequence
GGCCACGATGCGTCCGGCGTAGAGGATCTGCTCATGTTTGACAGCTTATCATCGATGCATAATGTGCCTG
TCAAATGGACGAAGCAGGGATTCTGCAAACCCTATGCTACTCCGTCAAGCCGTCAATTGTCTGATTCGTT
ACCAATTATGACAACTTGACGGCTACATCATTCACTTTTTCTTCACAACCGGCACGGAACTCGCTCGGGC
TGGCCCCGGTGCATTTTTTAAATACCCGCGAGAAATAGAGTTGATCGTCAAAACCAACATTGCGACCGAC
GGTGGCGATAGGCATCCGGGTGGTGCTCAAAAGCAGCTTCGCCTGGCTGATACGTTGGTCCTCGCGCCAG
CTTAAGACGCTAATCCCTAACTGCTGGCGGAAAAGATGTGACAGACGCGACGGCGACAAGCAAACATGCT
GTGCGACGCTGGCGATATCAAAATTGCTGTCTGCCAGGTGATCGCTGATGTACTGACAAGCCTCGCGTAC
CCGATTATCCATCGGTGGATGGAGCGACTCGTTAATCGCTTCCATGCGCCGCAGTAACAATTGCTCAAGC
AGATTTATCGCCAGCAGCTCCGAATAGCGCCCTTCCCCTTGCCCGGCGTTAATGATTTGCCCAAACAGGT
CGCTGAAATGCGGCTGGTGCGCTTCATCCGGGCGAAAGAACCCCGTATTGGCAAATATTGACGGCCAGTT
AAGCCATTCATGCCAGTAGGCGCGCGGACGAAAGTAAACCCACTGGTGATACCATTCGCGAGCCTCCGGA
TGACGACCGTAGTGATGAATCTCTCCTGGCGGGAACAGCAAAATATCACCCGGTCGGCAAACAAATTCTC
GTCCCTGATTTTTCACCACCCCCTGACCGCGAATGGTGAGATTGAGAATATAACCTTTCATTCCCAGCGG
TCGGTCGATAAAAAAATCGAGATAACCGTTGGCCTCAATCGGCGTTAAACCCGCCACCAGATGGGCATTA
AACGAGTATCCCGGCAGCAGGGGATCATTTTGCGCTTCAGCCATACTTTTCATACTCCCGCCATTCAGAG
AAGAAACCAATTGTCCATATTGCATCAGACATTGCCGTCACTGCGTCTTTTACTGGCTCTTCTCGCTAAC
CAAACCGGTAACCCCGCTTATTAAAAGCATTCTGTAACAAAGCGGGACCAAAGCCATGACAAAAACGCGT
AACAAAAGTGTCTATAATCACGGCAGAAAAGTCCACATTGATTATTTGCACGGCGTCACACTTTGCTATG
CCATAGCATTTTTATCCATAAGATTAGCGGATCCTACCTGACGCTTTTTATCGCAACTCTCTACTGTTTC
TCCATACCCGTTTTTTTGGGCTAGCGAATTCGAGCTCGGTACCCAAGTCTTAAACTAGACAGAATAGTTG
TAAACTGAAATCAGTCCAGTTATGCTGTGAAAAAGCATACTGGACTTTTGTTATGGCTAAAGCAAACTCT
TCATTTTCTGAAGTGCAAATTGCCCGTCGTATTAAAGAGGGGCGTGGCCAAGGGCATGGTAAAGACTATA
TTCCATGGCTAACAGTACAAGAAGTTCCTTCTTCAGGTCGTTCCCACCGTATTTATTCTCATAAGACGGG
ACGAGTCCATCATTTGCTATCTGACTTAGAGCTTGCTGTTTTTCTCAGTCTTGAGTGGGAGAGCAGCGTG
CTAGATATACGCGAGCAGTTCCCCTTATTACCTAGTGATACCAGGCAGATTGCAATAGATAGTGGTATTA
AGCATCCTGTTATTCGTGGTGTAGATCAGGTTATGTCTACTGATTTTTTAGTGGACTGCAAAGATGGTCC
TTTTGAGCAGTTTGCTATTCAAGTCAAACCTGCAGCAGCCTTACAAGACGAGCGTACCTTAGAAAAACTA
GAACTAGAGCGTCGCTATTGGCAGCAAAAGCAAATTCCTTGGTTCATTTTTACTGATAAAGAAATAAATC
CCGTAGTAAAAGAAAATATTGAATGGCTTTATTCAGTGAAAACAGAAGAAGTTTCTGCGGAGCTTTTAGC
ACAACTATCCCCATTGGCCCATATCCTGCAAGAAAAAGGAGATGAAAACATTATCAATGTCTGTAAGCAG
GTTGATATTGCTTATGATTTGGAGTTAGGCAAAACATTGAGTGAGATACGAGCCTTAACCGCAAATGGTT
TTATTAAGTTCAATATTTATAAGTCTTTCAGGGCAAATAAGTGTGCAGATCTCTGTATTAGCCAAGTAGT
GAATATGGAGGAGTTGCGCTATGTGGCAAATTAATGAGGTTGTGCTATTTGATAATGATCCGTATCGCAT
TTTGGCTATAGAGGATGGCCAAGTTGTCTGGATGCAAATAAGCGCTGATAAAGGAGTTCCACAAGCTAGG
GCTGAGTTGTTGCTAATGCAGTATTTAGATGAAGGCCGCTTAGTTAGAACTGATGACCCTTATGTACATC
TTGATTTAGAAGAGCCGTCTGTAGATTCTGTCAGCTTCCAGAAGCGCGAGGAGGATTATCGAAAAATTCT
TCCTATTATTAATAGTAAGGATCGTTTCGACCCTAAAGTCAGAAGCGAACTCGTTGAGCATGTGGTCCAA
GAACATAAGGTTACTAAGGCTACAGTTTATAAGTTGTTACGCCGTTACTGGCAGCGTGGTCAAACGCCTA
ATGCATTAATTCCTGACTACAAAAACAGCGGTGCACCAGGGGAAAGACGTTCAGCGACAGGAACAGCAAA
GATTGGCCGAGCCAGAGAATATGGTAAGGGTGAAGGAACCAAGGTAACGCCCGAGATTGAACGCCTTTTT
AGGTTGACCATAGAAAAGCACCTGTTAAATCAAAAAGGTACAAAGACCACCGTTGCCTATAGACGATTTG
TGGACTTGTTTGCTCAGTATTTTCCTCGCATTCCCCAAGAGGATTACCCAACACTACGTCAGTTTCGTTA
TTTTTATGATCGAGAATACCCTAAAGCTCAGCGCTTAAAGTCTAGAGTTAAAGCAGGGGTATATAAAAAA
GACGTACGACCCTTAAGTAGTACAGCCACTTCTCAGGCGTTAGGCCCTGGGAGTCGTTATGAGATTGATG
CCACGATTGCTGATATTTATTTAGTGGATCATCATGATCGCCAAAAAATCATAGGAAGACCAACGCTTTA
CATTGTGATTGATGTGTTTAGTCGGATGATCACGGGCTTTTATATCGGCTTTGAAAATCCGTCTTATGTG
GTGGCGATGCAGGCTTTTGTAAATGCTTGCTCTGACAAAACGGCCATTTGTGCCCAGCATGATATTGAGA
TTAGTAGCTCAGACTGGCCGTGTGTAGGTTTGCCAGATGTGTTGCTAGCGGACCGTGGCGAATTAATGAG
TCATCAGGTCGAAGCCTTAGTTTCTAGTTTTAATGTGCGAGTGGAAAGTGCTCCACCTAGACGTGGCGAT
GCTAAAGGCATAGTGGAAAGCACTTTTAGAACACTACAAGCCGAGTTTAAGTCCTTTGCACCTGGCATTG
TAGAGGGCAGTCGGATCAAAAGCCATGGTGAAACAGACTATAGGTTAGATGCATCTCTGTCGGTATTTGA
GTTCACACAAATTATTTTGCGTACGATCTTATTCAGAAATAACCATCTGGTGATGGATAAATACGATCGA
GATGCTGATTTTCCTACAGATTTACCGTCTATTCCTGTCCAGCTATGGCAATGGGGTATGCAGCATCGTA
CAGGTAGTTTAAGGGCTGTGGAGCAAGAGCAGTTGCGAGTAGCGTTACTGCCTCGCCGAAAGGTCTCTAT
TTCTTCATTTGGCGTTAATTTGTGGGGTTTGTATTACTCGGGGTCAGAGATTCTGCGTGAGGGTTGGTTG
CAGCGGAGCACTGATATAGCTAGACCTCAACATTTAGAAGCGGCTTATGACCCAGTGCTGGTTGATACGA
TTTATTTGTTTCCGCAAGTTGGCAGCCGTGTATTTTGGCGCTGTAATCTGACGGAACGTAGTCGGCAGTT
TAAAGGTCTCTCATTTTGGGAGGTTTGGGATATACAAGCACAAGAAAAACACAATAAAGCCAATGCGAAG
CAGGATGAGTTAACTAAACGCAGGGAGCTTGAGGCGTTTATTCAGCAAACCATTCAGAAAGCGAATAAGT
TAACGCCCAGTACTACTGAGCCCAAATCAACACGCATTAAGCAGATTAAAACTAATAAAAAAGAAGCCGT
GACCTCGGAGCGTAAAAAACGTGCGGAGCATTTGAAGCCAAGCTCTTCAGGTGATGAGGCTAAAGTTATT
CCTTTCAACGCAGTGGAAGCGGATGATCAAGAAGATTACAGCCTACCCACATACGTGCCTGAATTATTTC
AGGATCCACCAGAAAAGGATGAGTCATGAGTGCTACCCGGATTCAAGCAGTTTATCGTGATACGGGGGTA
GAGGCTTATCGTGATAATCCTTTTATCGAGGCCTTACCACCATTACAAGAGTCAGTGAATAGTGCTGCAT
CACTGAAATCCTCTTTACAGCTTACTTCCTCTGACTTGCAAAAGTCCCGTGTTATCAGAGCTCATACCAT
TTGTCGTATTCCAGATGACTATTTTCAGCCATTAGGTACGCATTTGCTACTAAGTGAGCGTATTTCGGTC
ATGATTCGAGGTGGCTACGTAGGCAGAAATCCTAAAACAGGAGATTTACAAAAGCATTTACAAAATGGTT
ATGAGCGTGTTCAAACGGGAGAGTTGGAGACATTTCGCTTTGAGGAGGCACGATCTACGGCACAAAGCTT
ATTGTTAATTGGTTGTTCTGGTAGTGGGAAGACGACCTCTCTTCATCGTATTCTAGCCACGTATCCTCAG
GTGATTTACCATCGTGAACTCAATGTAGAGCAGGTGGTGTATTTGAAAATAGACTGCTCGCATAATGGTT
CGCTAAAAGAAATCTGCTTGAATTTTTTCAGAGCGTTGGATCGAGCCTTGGGCTCGAACTATGAGCGTCG
TTATGGCTTAAAACGTCATGGTATAGAAACCATGTTGGCTTTGATGTCGCAAATAGCCAATGCACATGCT
TTAGGGTTGTTGGTTATTGATGAAATTCAGCATTTAAGCCGCTCTCGTTCGGGTGGATCTCAAGAGATGC
TGAACTTTTTTGTGACGATGGTGAATATTATTGGCGTACCAGTGATGTTGATTGGTACCCCTAAAGCACG
AGAGATTTTTGAGGCTGATTTGCGGTCTGCACGTAGAGGGGCAGGGTTTGGAGCTATATTCTGGGATCCT
ATACAACAAACGCAACGTGGAAAGCCCAATCAAGAGTGGATCGCTTTTACGGATAATCTTTGGCAATTAC
AGCTTTTACAACGCAAAGATGCGCTGTTATCGGATGAGGTCCGTGATGTGTGGTATGAGCTAAGCCAAGG
AGTGATGGACATTGTAGTAAAACTTTTTGTACTCGCTCAGCTCCGTGCGCTAGCTTTAGGCAATGAGCGT
ATTACCGCTGGTTTATTGCGGCAAGTGTATCAAGATGAGTTAAAGCCTGTGCACCCCATGCTAGAGGCAT
TACGCTCGGGTATCCCAGAACGCATTGCTCGTTATTCTGATCTAGTCGTTCCCGAGATTGATAAACGGTT
AATCCAACTTCAGCTAGATATCGCAGCGATACAAGAACAAACACCAGAAGAAAAAGCCCTTCAAGAGTTA
GATACCGAAGATCAGCGTCATTTATATCTGATGCTGAAAGAGGATTACGATTCAAGCCTGTTAATTCCCA
CTATTAAAAAAGCGTTTAGCCAGAATCCAACGATGACAAGACAAAAGTTACTGCCTCTTGTTTTGCAGTG
GTTGATGGAAGGCGAAACGGTAGTGTCAGAACTAGAAAAGCCCTCCAAGAGTAAAAAGGTTTCGGCTATA
AAGGTAGTCAAGCCCAGCGACTGGGATAGCTTGCCTGATACGGATTTACGTTATATCTATTCACAACGCC
AACCTGAAAAAACCATGCATGAACGGTTAAAAGGGAAAGGGGTAATAGTGGATATGGCGAGCTTATTTAA
ACAAGCAGGTTAGCCATGAGAAACTTTCCTGTTCCGTACTCGAATGAGCTGATTTATAGCACTATTGCAC
GGGCAGGCGTTTATCAAGGGATTGTTAGTCCTAAGCAGCTGTTGGATGAGGTGTATGGCAACCGCAAGGT
GGTCGCTACCTTAGGTCTGCCCTCGCATTTAGGTGTGATAGCAAGACATCTACATCAAACAGGACGTTAC
GCTGTTCAGCAGCTTATTTATGAGCATACCTTATTCCCTTTATATGCTCCGTTTGTAGGCAAGGAGCGCC
GAGACGAAGCTATTCGGTTAATGGAGTACCAAGCGCAAGGTGCGGTGCATTTAATGCTAGGAGTCGCTGC
TTCTAGAGTTAAGAGCGATAACCGCTTTAGATACTGCCCTGATTGCGTTGCTCTTCAGCTAAATAGGTAT
GGGGAAGCCTTTTGGCAACGAGATTGGTATTTGCCCGCTTTGCCATATTGTCCAAAACACGGTGCTTTAG
TCTTCTTTGATAGAGCTGTAGATGATCACCGACATCAATTTTGGGCTTTGGGTCATACTGAGCTGCTTTC
AGACTACCCCAAAGACTCCCTATCTCAATTAACAGCACTAGCTGCTTATATAGCCCCTCTGTTAGATGCT
CCACGAGCGCAAGAGCTTTCCCCAAGCCTTGAGCAGTGGACGCTGTTTTATCAGCGCTTAGCGCAGGATC
TAGGGCTAACCAAAAGCAAGCACATTCGTCATGACTTGGTGGCGGAGAGAGTGAGGCAGACTTTTAGTGA
TGAGGCACTAGAGAAACTGGATTTAAAGTTGGCAGAGAACAAGGACACGTGTTGGCTGAAAAGTATATTC
CGTAAGCATAGAAAAGCCTTTAGTTATTTACAGCATAGTATTGTGTGGCAAGCCTTATTGCCAAAACTAA
CGGTTATAGAAGCGCTACAGCAGGCAAGTGCTCTTACTGAGCACTCTATAACGACAAGACCTGTTAGCCA
GTCTGTGCAACCTAACTCTGAAGATTTATCTGTTAAGCATAAAGACTGGCAGCAACTAGTGCATAAATAC
CAAGGAATTAAGGCGGCAAGACAGTCTTTAGAGGGTGGGGTGCTATACGCTTGGCTTTACCGACATGACA
GGGATTGGCTAGTTCACTGGAATCAACAGCATCAACAAGAGCGTCTGGCACCCGCCCCTAGAGTTGATTG
GAACCAAAGAGATCGAATTGCTGTACGACAACTATTAAGAATCATAAAGCGTCTAGATAGTAGCCTTGAT
CACCCAAGAGCGACATCGAGCTGGCTGTTAAAGCAAACTCCTAACGGAACCTCTCTTGCAAAAAATCTAC
AGAAACTGCCTTTGGTAGCGCTTTGCTTAAAGCGTTACTCAGAGAGTGTGGAAGATTATCAAATTAGACG
GATTAGCCAAGCTTTTATTAAGCTTAAACAGGAAGATGTTGAGCTTAGGCGCTGGCGATTATTAAGAAGT
GCAACGTTATCTAAAGAGCGGATAACTGAGGAAGCACAAAGATTCTTGGAAATGGTTTATGGGGAAGAGT
GAGTGGTTAGGCTAGCTACATTTAATGACAATGTGCAGGTTGTACATATTGGTCATTTATTCCGTAACTC
GGGTCATAAGGAGTGGCGTATTTTTGTTTGGTTTAATCCAATGCAAGAACGGAAATGGACTCGATTTACT
CATTTGCCTTTATTAAGTCGAGCTAAGGTGGTTAACAGTACAACAAAGCAAATAAATAAGGCGGATCGTG
TGATTGAGTTTGAAGCATCGGATCTTCAACGAGCCAAAATAATCGATTTTCCTAATCTCTCGTCCTTTGC
TTCCGTACGCAACAAGGATGGAGCGCAGAGTTCATTTATTTACGAAGCTGAAACACCATATAGCAAGACT
CGTTATCACATCCCACAGTTAGAGCTAGCTCGGTCATTATTTTTAGGGGATCCTCTAGAGTCGACCTGCA
GGCATGCAAGCTTGGCTGTTTTGGCGGATGAGAGAAGATTTTCAGCCTGATACAGATTAAATCAGAACGC
AGAAGCGGTCTGATAAAACAGAATTTGCCTGGCGGCAGTAGCGCGGTGGTCCCACCTGACCCCATGCCGA
ACTCAGAAGTGAAACGCCGTAGCGCCGATGGTAGTGTGGGGTCTCCCCATGCGAGAGTAGGGAACTGCCA
GGCATCAAATAAAACGAAAGGCTCAGTCGAAAGACTGGGCCTTTCGTTTTATCTGTTGTTTGTCGGTGAA
CGCTCTCCTGAGTAGGACAAATCCGCCGGGAGCGGATTTGAACGTTGCGAAGCAACGGCCCGGAGGGTGG
CGGGCAGGACGCCCGCCATAAACTGCCAGGCATCAAATTAAGCAGAAGGCCATCCTGACGGATGGCCTTT
TTGCGTTTCTACAAACTCTTTTGTTTATTTTTCTAAATACATTCAAATATGTATCCGCTCATGAGACAAT
AACCCTGATAAATGCTTCAATAATATTGAAAAAGGAAGAGTATGAGTATTCAACATTTCCGTGTCGCCCT
TATTCCCTTTTTTGCGGCATTTTGCCTTCCTGTTTTTGCTCACCCAGAAACGCTGGTGAAAGTAAAAGAT
GCTGAAGATCAGTTGGGTGCACGAGTGGGTTACATCGAACTGGATCTCAACAGCGGTAAGATCCTTGAGA
GTTTTCGCCCCGAAGAACGTTTTCCAATGATGAGCACTTTTAAAGTTCTGCTATGTGGCGCGGTATTATC
CCGTGTTGACGCCGGGCAAGAGCAACTCGGTCGCCGCATACACTATTCTCAGAATGACTTGGTTGAGTAC
TCACCAGTCACAGAAAAGCATCTTACGGATGGCATGACAGTAAGAGAATTATGCAGTGCTGCCATAACCA
TGAGTGATAACACTGCGGCCAACTTACTTCTGACAACGATCGGAGGACCGAAGGAGCTAACCGCTTTTTT
GCACAACATGGGGGATCATGTAACTCGCCTTGATCGTTGGGAACCGGAGCTGAATGAAGCCATACCAAAC
GACGAGCGTGACACCACGATGCCTGCAGCAATGGCAACAACGTTGCGCAAACTATTAACTGGCGAACTAC
TTACTCTAGCTTCCCGGCAACAATTAATAGACTGGATGGAGGCGGATAAAGTTGCAGGACCACTTCTGCG
CTCGGCCCTTCCGGCTGGCTGGTTTATTGCTGATAAATCTGGAGCCGGTGAGCGTGGGTCTCGCGGTATC
ATTGCAGCACTGGGGCCAGATGGTAAGCCCTCCCGTATCGTAGTTATCTACACGACGGGGAGTCAGGCAA
CTATGGATGAACGAAATAGACAGATCGCTGAGATAGGTGCCTCACTGATTAAGCATTGGTAACTGTCAGA
CCAAGTTTACTCATATATACTTTAGATTGATT
[125 nt withheld, positions 9413-9537]
CGCCGCCGGCCAGCCTCGCAGAGCAGGATTCCCGTTGAGCACCGCCAGGTGCGAATAAGGGACAGTGAAG
AAGGAACACCCGCTCGCGGGTGGGCCTACTTCACCTATCCTGCCCGGCGGCATCACCGGCGCCACAGGTG
CGGTTGCTGGCGCCTATATCGCCGACATCACCGATGGGGAAGATCGGGCTCGCCACTTCGGGCTCATGAG
CGCTTGTTTCGGCGTGGGTATGGTGGCAGGCCCCGTGGCCGGGGGACTGTTGGGCGCCATCTCCTTGCAT
GCACCATTCCTTGCGGCGGCGGTGCTCAACGGCCTCAACCTACTACTGGGCTGCTTCCTAATGCAGGAGT
CGCATAAGGGAGAGCGTCGATCCCCGACAGTAAGACGGGTAAGCCTGTTGATGATACCGCTGCCTTACTG
GGTGCATTAGCCAGTCTGAATGACCTGTCACGGGATAATCCGAAGTGGTCAGACTGGAAAATCAGAGGGC
AGGAACTGCTGAACAGCAAAAAGTCAGATAGCACCACATAGCAGACCCGCCATAAAACGCCCTGAGAAGC
CCGTGACGGGCTTTTCTTGTATTATGGGTAGTTTCCTTGCATGAATCCATAAAAGGCGCCTGTAGTGCCA
TTTACCCCCATTCACTGCCAGAGCCGTGAGCGCAGCGAACTGAATGTCACGAAAAAGACAGCGACTCAGG
TGCCTGATGGTCGGAGACAAAAGGAATATTCAGCGATTTGCCCGAGCTTGCGAGGGTGCTACTTAAGCCT
TTAGGGTTTTAAGGTCTGTTTTGTAGAGGAGCAAACAGCGTTTGCGACATCCTTTTGTAATACTGCGGAA
CTGACTAAAGTAGTGAGTTATACACAGGGCTGGGATCTATTCTTTTTATCTTTTTTTATTCTTTCTTTAT
TCTATAAATTATAACCACTTGAATATAAACAAAAAAAACACACAAAGGTCTAGCGGAATTTACAGAGGGT
CTAGCAGAATTTACAAGTTTTCCAGCAAAGGTCTAGCAGAATTTACAGATACCCACAACTCAAAGGAAAA
GGACTAGTAATTATCATTGACTAGCCCATCTCAATTGGTATAGTGATTAAAATCACCTAGACCAATTGAG
ATGTATGTCTGAATTAGTTGTTTTCAAAGCAAATGAACTAGCGATTAGTCGCTATGACTTAACGGAGCAT
GAAACCAAGCTAATTTTATGCTGTGTGGCACTACTCAACCCCACGATTGAAAACCCTACAAGGAAAGAAC
GGACGGTATCGTTCACTTATAACCAATACGTTCAGATGATGAACATCAGTAGGGAAAATGCTTATGGTGT
ATTAGCTAAAGCAACCAGAGAGCTGATGACGAGAACTGTGGAAATCAGGAATCCTTTGGTTAAAGGCTTT
GAGATTTTCCAGTGGACAAACTATGCCAAGTTCTCAAGCGAAAAATTAGAATTAGTTTTTAGTGAAGAGA
TATTGCCTTATCTTTTCCAGTTAAAAAAATTCATAAAATATAATCTGGAACATGTTAAGTCTTTTGAAAA
CAAATACTCTATGAGGATTTATGAGTGGTTATTAAAAGAACTAACACAAAAGAAAACTCACAAGGCAAAT
ATAGAGATTAGCCTTGATGAATTTAAGTTCATGTTAATGCTTGAAAATAACTACCATGAGTTTAAAAGGC
TTAACCAATGGGTTTTGAAACCAATAAGTAAAGATTTAAACACTTACAGCAATATGAAATTGGTGGTTGA
TAAGCGAGGCCGCCCGACTGATACGTTGATTTTCCAAGTTGAACTAGATAGACAAATGGATCTCGTAACC
GAACTTGAGAACAACCAGATAAAAATGAATGGTGACAAAATACCAACAACCATTACATCAGATTCCTACC
TACATAACGGACTAAGAAAAACACTACACGATGCTTTAACTGCAAAAATTCAGCTCACCAGTTTTGAGGC
AAAATTTTTGAGTGACATGCAAAGTAAGTATGATCTCAATGGTTCGTTCTCATGGCTCACGCAAAAACAA
CGAACCACACTAGAGAACATACTGGCTAAATACGGAAGGATCTGAGGTTCTTATGGCTCTTGTATCTATC
AGTGAAGCATCAAGACTAACAAACAAAAGTAGAACAACTGTTCACCGTTACATATCAAAGGGAAAACTGT
CCATATGCACAGATGAAAACGGTGTAAAAAAGATAGATACATCAGAGCTTTTACGAGTTTTTGGTGCATT
TAAAGCTGTTCACCATGAACAGATCGACAATGTAACAGATGAACAGCATGTAACACCTAATAGAACAGGT
GAAACCAGTAAAACAAAGCAACTAGAACATGAAATTGAACACCTGAGACAACTTGTTACAGCTCAACAGT
CACACATAGACAGCCTGAAACAGGCGATGCTGCTTATCGAATCAAAGCTGCCGACAACACGGGAGCCAGT
GACGCCTCCCGTGGGGAAAAAATCATGGCAATTCTGGAAGAAATAGCGCTTTCAGCCTGTGGGCGGACAA
AATAGTTGGGAACTGGGAGGGGTGGAAATGGAGTTTTTAAGGATTATTTAGGGAAGAGTGACAAAATAGA
TGGGAACTGGGTGTAGCGTCGTAAGCTAATACGAAAATTAAAAATGACAAAATAGTTTGGAACTAGATTT
CACTTATCTGGTTGGTCGACACTAGTATTACCCTGTTATCCCTAGATTTAAATGATATCGGATCCTAGTA
AGCCACGTTTTAATTAATCAGATCCCCTGGCGGCCGCAAGCTCCTAGCGGCGGATTTGTCCTACTCAGGA
GAGCGTTCACCGACAAACAACAGATAAAACGAAAGGCCCAGTCTTTCGACTGAGCCTTTCGTTTTATTTG
ATGCCTCAAGCTAGAGAGTCATTACCCCAGGCGTTTAAGGGCACCAATAACTGCCTTAAAAAAATTACGC
CCCGCCCTGCCACTCATCGCAGTACTGTTGTAATTCATTAAGCATTCTGCCGACATGGAAGCCATCACAG
ACGGCATGATGAACCTGAATCGCCAGCGGCATCAGCACCTTGTCGCCTTGCGTATAATATTTGCCCATGG
TGAAAACGGGGGCGAAGAAGTTGTCCATATTGGCCACGTTTAAATCAAAACTGGTGAAACTCACCCAGGG
ATTGGCTGAGACGAAAAACATATTCTCAATAAACCCTTTAGGGAAATAGGCCAGGTTTTCACCGTAACAC
GCCACATCTTGCGAATATATGTGTAGAAACTGCCGGAAATCGTCGTGGTATTCACTCCAGAGCGATGAAA
ACGTTTCAGTTTGCTCATGGAAAACGGTGTAACAAGGGTGAACACTATCCCATATCACCAGCTCACCGTC
TTTCATTGCCATACGAAATTCCGGATGAGCATTCATCAGGCGGGCAAGAATGTGAATAAAGGCCGGATAA
AACTTGTGCTTATTTTTCTTTACGGTCTTTAAAAAGGCCGTAATATCCAGCTGAACGGTCTGGTTATAGG
TACATTGAGCAACTGACTGAAATGCCTCAAAATGTTCTTTACGATGCCATTGGGATATATCAACGGTGGT
ATATCCAGTGATTTTTTTCTCCATTTTAGCTTCCTTAGCTCCTGAAAATCTCGCCAAGCTAGCTTGGATT
CTCACCAATAAAAAACGCCCGGCGGCAACCGAGCGTTCTGAACAAATCCAGATGGAGTTCTGAGGTCATT
ACTGGATCTATCAACAGGAGTCCAAGCTCAGCTAATTACTTGTACAGCTCGTCCATGCCGAGAGTGATCC
CGGCGGCGGTCACGAACTCCAGCAGGACCATGTGATCGCGCTTCTCGTTGGGGTCTTTGCTCAGCTTGGA
CTGGGTGCTCAGGTAGTGGTTGTCGGGCAGCAGCACGGGGCCGTCGCCGATGGGGGTGTTCTGCTGGTAG
TGGTCGGCGAGCTGCACGCCGCCGTCCTCGATGTTGTGGCGGATCTTGAAGTTGGCCTTGATGCCGTTCT
TCTGCTTGTCGGCGGTGATATAGACGTTGTCGCTAAAGTAGTTGTACTCCAGCTTGTGCCCCAGGATGTT
GCCGTCCTCCTTGAAGTCGATGCCCTTCAGCTCGATGCGGTTCACCAGGGTGTCGCCCTCGAACTTCACC
TCGGCGCGGGTCTTGTAGTTGCCGTCGTCCTTGAAGAAGATGGTGCGCTCCTGGACGTAGCCTTCGGGCA
TGGCGGACTTGAAGAAGTCGTGCTGCTTCATGTGGTCGGGGTAGCGGGCGAAGCACTGCACGCCCCAGGA
CAGGGTGGTCACGAGGGTGGGCCAGGGCACGGGCAGCTTGCCGGTGGTGCAGATGAACTTCAGGGTCAGC
TTGCCGTAGGTGGCATCGCCCTCGCCCTCGCCGGACACGCTGAACTTGTGGCCGTTTACGTCGCCGTCCA
GCTCGACCAGGATGGGCACCACCCCGGTGAACAGCTCCTCGCCCTTGCTCATTTTTTTCTTCCTCCACTA
GTATCCTGTCTCTTGATCAGATCTTGATCCCCTGCGCCATCAGATCCTTGGCGGCAAGAAAGCCATCCAG
TTTACTTTGCAGGGCTTCCCAACCTTACCAGAGGGCGCCCCAGCTGGCAATTCCGGTTCGCTTGCTGTCC
ATAAAACCGCCCAGTCTAGCTATCGCCATGTAAGCCCACTGCAAGCTACCTGCTTTCTCTTTGCGCTTGC
GTTTTCCCTTGTCCAGATAGCCCAGTAGCTGACATTCATCCGGGGTCAGCACCGTTTCTGCGGACTGGCT
TTCTACGTGTTCCGCTTCCTTTAGCAGCCCTTGCGCCCTGAGTGCTGCGGCAGCGTGCGAGCTCGAATCC
GATCCCCAATTCCTGGCAGTTTATGGGTCAATAGCGGCCGCCACTCGAGCACCTAGGAGGCGCGCCACGG
CCGCGTCGACCCCACGCCCCTCTTTAATACGACGGGCAATTTGCACTTCAGAAAATGAAGAGTTTGCTTT
AGCCATAACAAAAGTCCAGTATGCTTTTTCACAGCATAACTGGACTGATTTCAGTTTACAACTATTCTGT
CTAGTTTAAGACTTTATTGTCATAGTTTAGATCTATTTTGTTCAGTTTAAGACTTTATTGTCCGCCCACA
Features (pLannotate 1.2.2; 28 found; start..end, strand, type, name):
     38..56      +  promoter       tet promoter (fragment): E. coli promoter for tetracycline efflux protein gene
    146..1024    -  CDS            araC: L-arabinose regulatory protein; araC
   1051..1335    +  promoter       araBAD promoter: araBAD; promoter of the L-arabinose operon of E. coli; the araC regulatory gene is transcribed in the opposite direction (Guzman et al., 1995)
   1356..1374    +  misc_feature   MCS (fragment): pUC18/19 multiple cloning site
   1453..2271    +  CDS            tnsA: TNSA_ECOLX - Experimental evidence at protein level: Swiss-Prot protein existence level 1. Required for Tn7 transposition. Forms the transposase, together with TnsB. TnsA executes the 5'-DNA strand breakage reaction. TnsABC and TnsD promote high-frequency insertion of Tn7 into a specific target site known as ATT-Tn7 whereas TnsABC and TnsD promote low- frequency insertion into many different sites. From Escherichia coli.
   2261..4366    +  CDS            tnsB: TNSB_ECOLX - Experimental evidence at protein level: Swiss-Prot protein existence level 1. Sequence-specific, DNA-binding protein required for Tn7 transposition. Recognizes sequences necessary for recombination at both left and right ends of Tn7 and, together with TnsA, forms the transposase. TnsB executes the 5'-DNA strand breakage and joining reactions. From Escherichia coli.
   4366..6030    +  CDS            tnsC: TNSC_ECOLX - Experimental evidence at protein level: Swiss-Prot protein existence level 1. TnsABC + TnsD promote high-frequency insertion of Tn7 into a specific target site known as att-Tn7 whereas TnsABC + TnsE promote low-frequency insertion into many different sites. From Escherichia coli.
   6036..7559    +  CDS            tnsD: TNSD_ECOLX - Protein predicted: Swiss-Prot protein existence level 4. TnsABC + TnsD promote high-frequency insertion of Tn7 into a specific target site known as att-Tn7 whereas TnsABC + TnsE promote low-frequency insertion into many different sites. From Escherichia coli.
   7566..7955    +  CDS            tnsE (fragment): TNSE_ECOLX - Experimental evidence at protein level: Swiss-Prot protein existence level 1. TnsABC + TnsD promote high-frequency insertion of Tn7 into a specific target site known as att-Tn7 whereas TnsABC + TnsE promote low-frequency insertion into many different sites. From Escherichia coli.
   7956..7993    +  misc_feature   MCS (fragment): pUC18/19 multiple cloning site
   8077..8192    +  ncRNA          5S rRNA: Accession: RF00001 - 5S ribosomal RNA
   8196..8282    +  terminator     rrnB T1 terminator: Escherichia coli rrnB; transcription terminator T1 from the E. coli rrnB gene
   8374..8401    +  terminator     rrnB T2 terminator: transcription terminator T2 from the E. coli rrnB gene
   8420..8511    +  promoter       AmpR promoter: bla
   8512..9372    +  CDS            AmpR: β-lactamase; bla; confers resistance to ampicillin, carbenicillin, and related antibiotics
   9414..9542    +  rep_origin     f1 ori (fragment) (sequence partly withheld): f1 bacteriophage origin of replication; arrow indicates direction of (+) strand synthesis
   9543..9652    -  oriT           oriT: incP origin of transfer
   9655..9907    +  CDS            TcR (fragment): tetracycline efflux protein; tet; confers resistance to tetracycline
  10392..10614   +  rep_origin     pSC101 ori: low-copy replication origin that requires the Rep101 protein
  10662..11612   +  CDS            Rep101(Ts): temperature-sensitive version of the RepA protein needed for replication with the pSC101 origin (Armstrong et al., 1984); rep101 encoding an A56V mutation
  12045..12210   +  mobile_element Tn7L: mini-Tn7 element (left end of the Tn7 transposon) Tn7
  12321..12407   -  terminator     rrnB T1 terminator: Escherichia coli rrnB; transcription terminator T1 from the E. coli rrnB gene
  12475..13131   -  CDS            cat: CAT_ECOLX - Experimental evidence at protein level: Swiss-Prot protein existence level 1. This enzyme is an effector of chloramphenicol resistance in bacteria. From Escherichia coli. This protein is used as a marker in many commonly used cloning vectors, such as pACYC184.
  13132..13160   -  promoter       cat promoter (fragment): promoter of the E. coli cat gene encoding chloramphenicol acetyltransferase
  13175..13269   -  terminator     lambda t0 terminator: transcription terminator from phage lambda
  13283..13998   -  CDS            mTurquoise2 (fragment): enhanced monomeric variant of CFP (Goedhart et al., 2012) mammalian codon-optimized
  14037..14342   -  CDS            tnpA (fragment): TN5P_ECOLX - Also known as tnp. Experimental evidence at protein level: Swiss-Prot protein existence level 1. Mediates transposition of transposon Tn5 by a 'cut and paste' mechanism. First, the monomeric transposase binds the 19 bp inverted DNA repeats flanking the transposon. Then, dimerization of the DNA- bound transposase creates a synaptic DNA complex. After nicking of the first DNA strand, excision of the transposon proceeds through a series of intermediates. The transposase then mediates the insertion of the transposon at a new site by strand transfer. The activity of the wild- type tran
  14449..14647   +  mobile_element Tn7R (fragment): mini-Tn7 element (right end of the Tn7 transposon) Tn7
