>Addgene plasmid #118549 | pMRE-Tn7-131 | addgene full sequence | sequence record 226484 | Addgene NGS Result
ATGAGCAAGGGCGAGGAGCTGTTCACCGGGGTGGTGCCCATCCTGGTCGAGCTGGACGGCGACGTAAACG
GCCACAAGTTCAGCGTGTCCGGCGAGGGCGAGGGCGATGCCACCTACGGCAAGCTGACCCTGAAGTTCAT
CTGCACCACCGGCAAGCTGCCCGTGCCCTGGCCCACCCTCGTGACCACCCTGTCCTGGGGCGTGCAGTGC
TTCGCCCGCTACCCCGACCACATGAAGCAGCACGACTTCTTCAAGTCCGCCATGCCCGAAGGCTACGTCC
AGGAGCGCACCATCTTCTTCAAGGACGACGGCAACTACAAGACCCGCGCCGAGGTGAAGTTCGAGGGCGA
CACCCTGGTGAACCGCATCGAGCTGAAGGGCATCGACTTCAAGGAGGACGGCAACATCCTGGGGCACAAG
CTGGAGTACAACTACTTTAGCGACAACGTCTATATCACCGCCGACAAGCAGAAGAACGGCATCAAGGCCA
ACTTCAAGATCCGCCACAACATCGAGGACGGCGGCGTGCAGCTCGCCGACCACTACCAGCAGAACACCCC
CATCGGCGACGGCCCCGTGCTGCTGCCCGACAACCACTACCTGAGCACCCAGTCCAAGCTGAGCAAAGAC
CCCAACGAGAAGCGCGATCACATGGTCCTGCTGGAGTTCGTGACCGCCGCCGGGATCACTCTCGGCATGG
ACGAGCTGTACAAGTAATTAGCTGAGCTTGGACTCCTGTTGATAGATCCAGTAATGACCTCAGAACTCCA
TCTGGATTTGTTCAGAACGCTCGGTTGCCGCCGGGCGTTTTTTATTGGTGAGAATCCAAGCTAGCTTGGC
GAGATTTTCAGGAGCTAAGGAAGCTAAAATGGAGAAAAAAATCACTGGATATACCACCGTTGATATATCC
CAATGGCATCGTAAAGAACATTTTGAGGCATTTCAGTCAGTTGCTCAATGTACCTATAACCAGACCGTTC
AGCTGGATATTACGGCCTTTTTAAAGACCGTAAAGAAAAATAAGCACAAGTTTTATCCGGCCTTTATTCA
CATTCTTGCCCGCCTGATGAATGCTCATCCGGAATTTCGTATGGCAATGAAAGACGGTGAGCTGGTGATA
TGGGATAGTGTTCACCCTTGTTACACCGTTTTCCATGAGCAAACTGAAACGTTTTCATCGCTCTGGAGTG
AATACCACGACGATTTCCGGCAGTTTCTACACATATATTCGCAAGATGTGGCGTGTTACGGTGAAAACCT
GGCCTATTTCCCTAAAGGGTTTATTGAGAATATGTTTTTCGTCTCAGCCAATCCCTGGGTGAGTTTCACC
AGTTTTGATTTAAACGTGGCCAATATGGACAACTTCTTCGCCCCCGTTTTCACCATGGGCAAATATTATA
CGCAAGGCGACAAGGTGCTGATGCCGCTGGCGATTCAGGTTCATCATGCCGTTTGTGATGGCTTCCATGT
CGGCAGAATGCTTAATGAATTACAACAGTACTGCGATGAGTGGCAGGGCGGGGCGTAATTTTTTTAAGGC
AGTTATTGGTGCCCTTAAACGCCTGGGGTAATGACTCTCTAGCTTGAGGCATCAAATAAAACGAAAGGCT
CAGTCGAAAGACTGGGCCTTTCGTTTTATCTGTTGTTTGTCGGTGAACGCTCTCCTGAGTAGGACAAATC
CGCCGCTAGGAGCTTGCGGCCGCCAGGGGATCTGATTAATTAAAACGTGGCTTACTAGGATCCGATATCA
TTTAAATCTAGGGATAACAGGGTAATACTAGTGTCGACCAACCAGATAAGTGAAATCTAGTTCCAAACTA
TTTTGTCATTTTTAATTTTCGTATTAGCTTACGACGCTACACCCAGTTCCCATCTATTTTGTCACTCTTC
CCTAAATAATCCTTAAAAACTCCATTTCCACCCCTCCCAGTTCCCAACTATTTTGTCCGCCCACAGGCTG
AAAGCGCTATTTCTTCCAGAATTGCCATGATTTTTTCCCCACGGGAGGCGTCACTGGCTCCCGTGTTGTC
GGCAGCTTTGATTCGATAAGCAGCATCGCCTGTTTCAGGCTGTCTATGTGTGACTGTTGAGCTGTAACAA
GTTGTCTCAGGTGTTCAATTTCATGTTCTAGTTGCTTTGTTTTACTGGTTTCACCTGTTCTATTAGGTGT
TACATGCTGTTCATCTGTTACATTGTCGATCTGTTCATGGTGAACAGCTTTAAATGCACCAAAAACTCGT
AAAAGCTCTGATGTATCTATCTTTTTTACACCGTTTTCATCTGTGCATATGGACAGTTTTCCCTTTGATA
TGTAACGGTGAACAGTTGTTCTACTTTTGTTTGTTAGTCTTGATGCTTCACTGATAGATACAAGAGCCAT
AAGAACCTCAGATCCTTCCGTATTTAGCCAGTATGTTCTCTAGTGTGGTTCGTTGTTTTTGCGTGAGCCA
TGAGAACGAACCATTGAGATCATACTTACTTTGCATGTCACTCAAAAATTTTGCCTCAAAACTGGTGAGC
TGAATTTTTGCAGTTAAAGCATCGTGTAGTGTTTTTCTTAGTCCGTTATGTAGGTAGGAATCTGATGTAA
TGGTTGTTGGTATTTTGTCACCATTCATTTTTATCTGGTTGTTCTCAAGTTCGGTTACGAGATCCATTTG
TCTATCTAGTTCAACTTGGAAAATCAACGTATCAGTCGGGCGGCCTCGCTTATCAACCACCAATTTCATA
TTGCTGTAAGTGTTTAAATCTTTACTTATTGGTTTCAAAACCCATTGGTTAAGCCTTTTAAACTCATGGT
AGTTATTTTCAAGCATTAACATGAACTTAAATTCATCAAGGCTAATCTCTATATTTGCCTTGTGAGTTTT
CTTTTGTGTTAGTTCTTTTAATAACCACTCATAAATCCTCATAGAGTATTTGTTTTCAAAAGACTTAACA
TGTTCCAGATTATATTTTATGAATTTTTTTAACTGGAAAAGATAAGGCAATATCTCTTCACTAAAAACTA
ATTCTAATTTTTCGCTTGAGAACTTGGCATAGTTTGTCCACTGGAAAATCTCAAAGCCTTTAACCAAAGG
ATTCCTGATTTCCACAGTTCTCGTCATCAGCTCTCTGGTTGCTTTAGCTAATACACCATAAGCATTTTCC
CTACTGATGTTCATCATCTGAACGTATTGGTTATAAGTGAACGATACCGTCCGTTCTTTCCTTGTAGGGT
TTTCAATCGTGGGGTTGAGTAGTGCCACACAGCATAAAATTAGCTTGGTTTCATGCTCCGTTAAGTCATA
GCGACTAATCGCTAGTTCATTTGCTTTGAAAACAACTAATTCAGACATACATCTCAATTGGTCTAGGTGA
TTTTAATCACTATACCAATTGAGATGGGCTAGTCAATGATAATTACTAGTCCTTTTCCTTTGAGTTGTGG
GTATCTGTAAATTCTGCTAGACCTTTGCTGGAAAACTTGTAAATTCTGCTAGACCCTCTGTAAATTCCGC
TAGACCTTTGTGTGTTTTTTTTGTTTATATTCAAGTGGTTATAATTTATAGAATAAAGAAAGAATAAAAA
AAGATAAAAAGAATAGATCCCAGCCCTGTGTATAACTCACTACTTTAGTCAGTTCCGCAGTATTACAAAA
GGATGTCGCAAACGCTGTTTGCTCCTCTACAAAACAGACCTTAAAACCCTAAAGGCTTAAGTAGCACCCT
CGCAAGCTCGGGCAAATCGCTGAATATTCCTTTTGTCTCCGACCATCAGGCACCTGAGTCGCTGTCTTTT
TCGTGACATTCAGTTCGCTGCGCTCACGGCTCTGGCAGTGAATGGGGGTAAATGGCACTACAGGCGCCTT
TTATGGATTCATGCAAGGAAACTACCCATAATACAAGAAAAGCCCGTCACGGGCTTCTCAGGGCGTTTTA
TGGCGGGTCTGCTATGTGGTGCTATCTGACTTTTTGCTGTTCAGCAGTTCCTGCCCTCTGATTTTCCAGT
CTGACCACTTCGGATTATCCCGTGACAGGTCATTCAGACTGGCTAATGCACCCAGTAAGGCAGCGGTATC
ATCAACAGGCTTACCCGTCTTACTGTCGGGGATCGACGCTCTCCCTTATGCGACTCCTGCATTAGGAAGC
AGCCCAGTAGTAGGTTGAGGCCGTTGAGCACCGCCGCCGCAAGGAATGGTGCATGCAAGGAGATGGCGCC
CAACAGTCCCCCGGCCACGGGGCCTGCCACCATACCCACGCCGAAACAAGCGCTCATGAGCCCGAAGTGG
CGAGCCCGATCTTCCCCATCGGTGATGTCGGCGATATAGGCGCCAGCAACCGCACCTGTGGCGCCGGTGA
TGCCGCCGGGCAGGATAGGTGAAGTAGGCCCACCCGCGAGCGGGTGTTCCTTCTTCACTGTCCCTTATTC
GCACCTGGCGGTGCTCAACGGGAATCCTGCTCTGCGAGGCTGGCCGGCGGCG
[125 nt withheld, positions 4463-4587]
AATCAATCTAAAGTATATATGAGTAAACTTGGTCTGACAGTTACCAATGCTTAATCAGTGAGGCACCTAT
CTCAGCGATCTGTCTATTTCGTTCATCCATAGTTGCCTGACTCCCCGTCGTGTAGATAACTACGATACGG
GAGGGCTTACCATCTGGCCCCAGTGCTGCAATGATACCGCGAGACCCACGCTCACCGGCTCCAGATTTAT
CAGCAATAAACCAGCCAGCCGGAAGGGCCGAGCGCAGAAGTGGTCCTGCAACTTTATCCGCCTCCATCCA
GTCTATTAATTGTTGCCGGGAAGCTAGAGTAAGTAGTTCGCCAGTTAATAGTTTGCGCAACGTTGTTGCC
ATTGCTGCAGGCATCGTGGTGTCACGCTCGTCGTTTGGTATGGCTTCATTCAGCTCCGGTTCCCAACGAT
CAAGGCGAGTTACATGATCCCCCATGTTGTGCAAAAAAGCGGTTAGCTCCTTCGGTCCTCCGATCGTTGT
CAGAAGTAAGTTGGCCGCAGTGTTATCACTCATGGTTATGGCAGCACTGCATAATTCTCTTACTGTCATG
CCATCCGTAAGATGCTTTTCTGTGACTGGTGAGTACTCAACCAAGTCATTCTGAGAATAGTGTATGCGGC
GACCGAGTTGCTCTTGCCCGGCGTCAACACGGGATAATACCGCGCCACATAGCAGAACTTTAAAAGTGCT
CATCATTGGAAAACGTTCTTCGGGGCGAAAACTCTCAAGGATCTTACCGCTGTTGAGATCCAGTTCGATG
TAACCCACTCGTGCACCCAACTGATCTTCAGCATCTTTTACTTTCACCAGCGTTTCTGGGTGAGCAAAAA
CAGGAAGGCAAAATGCCGCAAAAAAGGGAATAAGGGCGACACGGAAATGTTGAATACTCATACTCTTCCT
TTTTCAATATTATTGAAGCATTTATCAGGGTTATTGTCTCATGAGCGGATACATATTTGAATGTATTTAG
AAAAATAAACAAAAGAGTTTGTAGAAACGCAAAAAGGCCATCCGTCAGGATGGCCTTCTGCTTAATTTGA
TGCCTGGCAGTTTATGGCGGGCGTCCTGCCCGCCACCCTCCGGGCCGTTGCTTCGCAACGTTCAAATCCG
CTCCCGGCGGATTTGTCCTACTCAGGAGAGCGTTCACCGACAAACAACAGATAAAACGAAAGGCCCAGTC
TTTCGACTGAGCCTTTCGTTTTATTTGATGCCTGGCAGTTCCCTACTCTCGCATGGGGAGACCCCACACT
ACCATCGGCGCTACGGCGTTTCACTTCTGAGTTCGGCATGGGGTCAGGTGGGACCACCGCGCTACTGCCG
CCAGGCAAATTCTGTTTTATCAGACCGCTTCTGCGTTCTGATTTAATCTGTATCAGGCTGAAAATCTTCT
CTCATCCGCCAAAACAGCCAAGCTTGCATGCCTGCAGGTCGACTCTAGAGGATCCCCTAAAAATAATGAC
CGAGCTAGCTCTAACTGTGGGATGTGATAACGAGTCTTGCTATATGGTGTTTCAGCTTCGTAAATAAATG
AACTCTGCGCTCCATCCTTGTTGCGTACGGAAGCAAAGGACGAGAGATTAGGAAAATCGATTATTTTGGC
TCGTTGAAGATCCGATGCTTCAAACTCAATCACACGATCCGCCTTATTTATTTGCTTTGTTGTACTGTTA
ACCACCTTAGCTCGACTTAATAAAGGCAAATGAGTAAATCGAGTCCATTTCCGTTCTTGCATTGGATTAA
ACCAAACAAAAATACGCCACTCCTTATGACCCGAGTTACGGAATAAATGACCAATATGTACAACCTGCAC
ATTGTCATTAAATGTAGCTAGCCTAACCACTCACTCTTCCCCATAAACCATTTCCAAGAATCTTTGTGCT
TCCTCAGTTATCCGCTCTTTAGATAACGTTGCACTTCTTAATAATCGCCAGCGCCTAAGCTCAACATCTT
CCTGTTTAAGCTTAATAAAAGCTTGGCTAATCCGTCTAATTTGATAATCTTCCACACTCTCTGAGTAACG
CTTTAAGCAAAGCGCTACCAAAGGCAGTTTCTGTAGATTTTTTGCAAGAGAGGTTCCGTTAGGAGTTTGC
TTTAACAGCCAGCTCGATGTCGCTCTTGGGTGATCAAGGCTACTATCTAGACGCTTTATGATTCTTAATA
GTTGTCGTACAGCAATTCGATCTCTTTGGTTCCAATCAACTCTAGGGGCGGGTGCCAGACGCTCTTGTTG
ATGCTGTTGATTCCAGTGAACTAGCCAATCCCTGTCATGTCGGTAAAGCCAAGCGTATAGCACCCCACCC
TCTAAAGACTGTCTTGCCGCCTTAATTCCTTGGTATTTATGCACTAGTTGCTGCCAGTCTTTATGCTTAA
CAGATAAATCTTCAGAGTTAGGTTGCACAGACTGGCTAACAGGTCTTGTCGTTATAGAGTGCTCAGTAAG
AGCACTTGCCTGCTGTAGCGCTTCTATAACCGTTAGTTTTGGCAATAAGGCTTGCCACACAATACTATGC
TGTAAATAACTAAAGGCTTTTCTATGCTTACGGAATATACTTTTCAGCCAACACGTGTCCTTGTTCTCTG
CCAACTTTAAATCCAGTTTCTCTAGTGCCTCATCACTAAAAGTCTGCCTCACTCTCTCCGCCACCAAGTC
ATGACGAATGTGCTTGCTTTTGGTTAGCCCTAGATCCTGCGCTAAGCGCTGATAAAACAGCGTCCACTGC
TCAAGGCTTGGGGAAAGCTCTTGCGCTCGTGGAGCATCTAACAGAGGGGCTATATAAGCAGCTAGTGCTG
TTAATTGAGATAGGGAGTCTTTGGGGTAGTCTGAAAGCAGCTCAGTATGACCCAAAGCCCAAAATTGATG
TCGGTGATCATCTACAGCTCTATCAAAGAAGACTAAAGCACCGTGTTTTGGACAATATGGCAAAGCGGGC
AAATACCAATCTCGTTGCCAAAAGGCTTCCCCATACCTATTTAGCTGAAGAGCAACGCAATCAGGGCAGT
ATCTAAAGCGGTTATCGCTCTTAACTCTAGAAGCAGCGACTCCTAGCATTAAATGCACCGCACCTTGCGC
TTGGTACTCCATTAACCGAATAGCTTCGTCTCGGCGCTCCTTGCCTACAAACGGAGCATATAAAGGGAAT
AAGGTATGCTCATAAATAAGCTGCTGAACAGCGTAACGTCCTGTTTGATGTAGATGTCTTGCTATCACAC
CTAAATGCGAGGGCAGACCTAAGGTAGCGACCACCTTGCGGTTGCCATACACCTCATCCAACAGCTGCTT
AGGACTAACAATCCCTTGATAAACGCCTGCCCGTGCAATAGTGCTATAAATCAGCTCATTCGAGTACGGA
ACAGGAAAGTTTCTCATGGCTAACCTGCTTGTTTAAATAAGCTCGCCATATCCACTATTACCCCTTTCCC
TTTTAACCGTTCATGCATGGTTTTTTCAGGTTGGCGTTGTGAATAGATATAACGTAAATCCGTATCAGGC
AAGCTATCCCAGTCGCTGGGCTTGACTACCTTTATAGCCGAAACCTTTTTACTCTTGGAGGGCTTTTCTA
GTTCTGACACTACCGTTTCGCCTTCCATCAACCACTGCAAAACAAGAGGCAGTAACTTTTGTCTTGTCAT
CGTTGGATTCTGGCTAAACGCTTTTTTAATAGTGGGAATTAACAGGCTTGAATCGTAATCCTCTTTCAGC
ATCAGATATAAATGACGCTGATCTTCGGTATCTAACTCTTGAAGGGCTTTTTCTTCTGGTGTTTGTTCTT
GTATCGCTGCGATATCTAGCTGAAGTTGGATTAACCGTTTATCAATCTCGGGAACGACTAGATCAGAATA
ACGAGCAATGCGTTCTGGGATACCCGAGCGTAATGCCTCTAGCATGGGGTGCACAGGCTTTAACTCATCT
TGATACACTTGCCGCAATAAACCAGCGGTAATACGCTCATTGCCTAAAGCTAGCGCACGGAGCTGAGCGA
GTACAAAAAGTTTTACTACAATGTCCATCACTCCTTGGCTTAGCTCATACCACACATCACGGACCTCATC
CGATAACAGCGCATCTTTGCGTTGTAAAAGCTGTAATTGCCAAAGATTATCCGTAAAAGCGATCCACTCT
TGATTGGGCTTTCCACGTTGCGTTTGTTGTATAGGATCCCAGAATATAGCTCCAAACCCTGCCCCTCTAC
GTGCAGACCGCAAATCAGCCTCAAAAATCTCTCGTGCTTTAGGGGTACCAATCAACATCACTGGTACGCC
AATAATATTCACCATCGTCACAAAAAAGTTCAGCATCTCTTGAGATCCACCCGAACGAGAGCGGCTTAAA
TGCTGAATTTCATCAATAACCAACAACCCTAAAGCATGTGCATTGGCTATTTGCGACATCAAAGCCAACA
TGGTTTCTATACCATGACGTTTTAAGCCATAACGACGCTCATAGTTCGAGCCCAAGGCTCGATCCAACGC
TCTGAAAAAATTCAAGCAGATTTCTTTTAGCGAACCATTATGCGAGCAGTCTATTTTCAAATACACCACC
TGCTCTACATTGAGTTCACGATGGTAAATCACCTGAGGATACGTGGCTAGAATACGATGAAGAGAGGTCG
TCTTCCCACTACCAGAACAACCAATTAACAATAAGCTTTGTGCCGTAGATCGTGCCTCCTCAAAGCGAAA
TGTCTCCAACTCTCCCGTTTGAACACGCTCATAACCATTTTGTAAATGCTTTTGTAAATCTCCTGTTTTA
GGATTTCTGCCTACGTAGCCACCTCGAATCATGACCGAAATACGCTCACTTAGTAGCAAATGCGTACCTA
ATGGCTGAAAATAGTCATCTGGAATACGACAAATGGTATGAGCTCTGATAACACGGGACTTTTGCAAGTC
AGAGGAAGTAAGCTGTAAAGAGGATTTCAGTGATGCAGCACTATTCACTGACTCTTGTAATGGTGGTAAG
GCCTCGATAAAAGGATTATCACGATAAGCCTCTACCCCCGTATCACGATAAACTGCTTGAATCCGGGTAG
CACTCATGACTCATCCTTTTCTGGTGGATCCTGAAATAATTCAGGCACGTATGTGGGTAGGCTGTAATCT
TCTTGATCATCCGCTTCCACTGCGTTGAAAGGAATAACTTTAGCCTCATCACCTGAAGAGCTTGGCTTCA
AATGCTCCGCACGTTTTTTACGCTCCGAGGTCACGGCTTCTTTTTTATTAGTTTTAATCTGCTTAATGCG
TGTTGATTTGGGCTCAGTAGTACTGGGCGTTAACTTATTCGCTTTCTGAATGGTTTGCTGAATAAACGCC
TCAAGCTCCCTGCGTTTAGTTAACTCATCCTGCTTCGCATTGGCTTTATTGTGTTTTTCTTGTGCTTGTA
TATCCCAAACCTCCCAAAATGAGAGACCTTTAAACTGCCGACTACGTTCCGTCAGATTACAGCGCCAAAA
TACACGGCTGCCAACTTGCGGAAACAAATAAATCGTATCAACCAGCACTGGGTCATAAGCCGCTTCTAAA
TGTTGAGGTCTAGCTATATCAGTGCTCCGCTGCAACCAACCCTCACGCAGAATCTCTGACCCCGAGTAAT
ACAAACCCCACAAATTAACGCCAAATGAAGAAATAGAGACCTTTCGGCGAGGCAGTAACGCTACTCGCAA
CTGCTCTTGCTCCACAGCCCTTAAACTACCTGTACGATGCTGCATACCCCATTGCCATAGCTGGACAGGA
ATAGACGGTAAATCTGTAGGAAAATCAGCATCTCGATCGTATTTATCCATCACCAGATGGTTATTTCTGA
ATAAGATCGTACGCAAAATAATTTGTGTGAACTCAAATACCGACAGAGATGCATCTAACCTATAGTCTGT
TTCACCATGGCTTTTGATCCGACTGCCCTCTACAATGCCAGGTGCAAAGGACTTAAACTCGGCTTGTAGT
GTTCTAAAAGTGCTTTCCACTATGCCTTTAGCATCGCCACGTCTAGGTGGAGCACTTTCCACTCGCACAT
TAAAACTAGAAACTAAGGCTTCGACCTGATGACTCATTAATTCGCCACGGTCCGCTAGCAACACATCTGG
CAAACCTACACACGGCCAGTCTGAGCTACTAATCTCAATATCATGCTGGGCACAAATGGCCGTTTTGTCA
GAGCAAGCATTTACAAAAGCCTGCATCGCCACCACATAAGACGGATTTTCAAAGCCGATATAAAAGCCCG
TGATCATCCGACTAAACACATCAATCACAATGTAAAGCGTTGGTCTTCCTATGATTTTTTGGCGATCATG
ATGATCCACTAAATAAATATCAGCAATCGTGGCATCAATCTCATAACGACTCCCAGGGCCTAACGCCTGA
GAAGTGGCTGTACTACTTAAGGGTCGTACGTCTTTTTTATATACCCCTGCTTTAACTCTAGACTTTAAGC
GCTGAGCTTTAGGGTATTCTCGATCATAAAAATAACGAAACTGACGTAGTGTTGGGTAATCCTCTTGGGG
AATGCGAGGAAAATACTGAGCAAACAAGTCCACAAATCGTCTATAGGCAACGGTGGTCTTTGTACCTTTT
TGATTTAACAGGTGCTTTTCTATGGTCAACCTAAAAAGGCGTTCAATCTCGGGCGTTACCTTGGTTCCTT
CACCCTTACCATATTCTCTGGCTCGGCCAATCTTTGCTGTTCCTGTCGCTGAACGTCTTTCCCCTGGTGC
ACCGCTGTTTTTGTAGTCAGGAATTAATGCATTAGGCGTTTGACCACGCTGCCAGTAACGGCGTAACAAC
TTATAAACTGTAGCCTTAGTAACCTTATGTTCTTGGACCACATGCTCAACGAGTTCGCTTCTGACTTTAG
GGTCGAAACGATCCTTACTATTAATAATAGGAAGAATTTTTCGATAATCCTCCTCGCGCTTCTGGAAGCT
GACAGAATCTACAGACGGCTCTTCTAAATCAAGATGTACATAAGGGTCATCAGTTCTAACTAAGCGGCCT
TCATCTAAATACTGCATTAGCAACAACTCAGCCCTAGCTTGTGGAACTCCTTTATCAGCGCTTATTTGCA
TCCAGACAACTTGGCCATCCTCTATAGCCAAAATGCGATACGGATCATTATCAAATAGCACAACCTCATT
AATTTGCCACATAGCGCAACTCCTCCATATTCACTACTTGGCTAATACAGAGATCTGCACACTTATTTGC
CCTGAAAGACTTATAAATATTGAACTTAATAAAACCATTTGCGGTTAAGGCTCGTATCTCACTCAATGTT
TTGCCTAACTCCAAATCATAAGCAATATCAACCTGCTTACAGACATTGATAATGTTTTCATCTCCTTTTT
CTTGCAGGATATGGGCCAATGGGGATAGTTGTGCTAAAAGCTCCGCAGAAACTTCTTCTGTTTTCACTGA
ATAAAGCCATTCAATATTTTCTTTTACTACGGGATTTATTTCTTTATCAGTAAAAATGAACCAAGGAATT
TGCTTTTGCTGCCAATAGCGACGCTCTAGTTCTAGTTTTTCTAAGGTACGCTCGTCTTGTAAGGCTGCTG
CAGGTTTGACTTGAATAGCAAACTGCTCAAAAGGACCATCTTTGCAGTCCACTAAAAAATCAGTAGACAT
AACCTGATCTACACCACGAATAACAGGATGCTTAATACCACTATCTATTGCAATCTGCCTGGTATCACTA
GGTAATAAGGGGAACTGCTCGCGTATATCTAGCACGCTGCTCTCCCACTCAAGACTGAGAAAAACAGCAA
GCTCTAAGTCAGATAGCAAATGATGGACTCGTCCCGTCTTATGAGAATAAATACGGTGGGAACGACCTGA
AGAAGGAACTTCTTGTACTGTTAGCCATGGAATATAGTCTTTACCATGCCCTTGGCCACGCCCCTCTTTA
ATACGACGGGCAATTTGCACTTCAGAAAATGAAGAGTTTGCTTTAGCCATAACAAAAGTCCAGTATGCTT
TTTCACAGCATAACTGGACTGATTTCAGTTTACAACTATTCTGTCTAGTTTAAGACTTGGGTACCGAGCT
CGAATTCGCTAGCCCAAAAAAACGGGTATGGAGAAACAGTAGAGAGTTGCGATAAAAAGCGTCAGGTAGG
ATCCGCTAATCTTATGGATAAAAATGCTATGGCATAGCAAAGTGTGACGCCGTGCAAATAATCAATGTGG
ACTTTTCTGCCGTGATTATAGACACTTTTGTTACGCGTTTTTGTCATGGCTTTGGTCCCGCTTTGTTACA
GAATGCTTTTAATAAGCGGGGTTACCGGTTTGGTTAGCGAGAAGAGCCAGTAAAAGACGCAGTGACGGCA
ATGTCTGATGCAATATGGACAATTGGTTTCTTCTCTGAATGGCGGGAGTATGAAAAGTATGGCTGAAGCG
CAAAATGATCCCCTGCTGCCGGGATACTCGTTTAATGCCCATCTGGTGGCGGGTTTAACGCCGATTGAGG
CCAACGGTTATCTCGATTTTTTTATCGACCGACCGCTGGGAATGAAAGGTTATATTCTCAATCTCACCAT
TCGCGGTCAGGGGGTGGTGAAAAATCAGGGACGAGAATTTGTTTGCCGACCGGGTGATATTTTGCTGTTC
CCGCCAGGAGAGATTCATCACTACGGTCGTCATCCGGAGGCTCGCGAATGGTATCACCAGTGGGTTTACT
TTCGTCCGCGCGCCTACTGGCATGAATGGCTTAACTGGCCGTCAATATTTGCCAATACGGGGTTCTTTCG
CCCGGATGAAGCGCACCAGCCGCATTTCAGCGACCTGTTTGGGCAAATCATTAACGCCGGGCAAGGGGAA
GGGCGCTATTCGGAGCTGCTGGCGATAAATCTGCTTGAGCAATTGTTACTGCGGCGCATGGAAGCGATTA
ACGAGTCGCTCCATCCACCGATGGATAATCGGGTACGCGAGGCTTGTCAGTACATCAGCGATCACCTGGC
AGACAGCAATTTTGATATCGCCAGCGTCGCACAGCATGTTTGCTTGTCGCCGTCGCGTCTGTCACATCTT
TTCCGCCAGCAGTTAGGGATTAGCGTCTTAAGCTGGCGCGAGGACCAACGTATCAGCCAGGCGAAGCTGC
TTTTGAGCACCACCCGGATGCCTATCGCCACCGTCGGTCGCAATGTTGGTTTTGACGATCAACTCTATTT
CTCGCGGGTATTTAAAAAATGCACCGGGGCCAGCCCGAGCGAGTTCCGTGCCGGTTGTGAAGAAAAAGTG
AATGATGTAGCCGTCAAGTTGTCATAATTGGTAACGAATCAGACAATTGACGGCTTGACGGAGTAGCATA
GGGTTTGCAGAATCCCTGCTTCGTCCATTTGACAGGCACATTATGCATCGATGATAAGCTGTCAAACATG
AGCAGATCCTCTACGCCGGACGCATCGTGGCCTGTGGGCGGACAATAAAGTCTTAAACTGAACAAAATAG
ATCTAAACTATGACAATAAAGTCTTAAACTAGACAGAATAGTTGTAAACTGAAATCAGTCCAGTTATGCT
GTGAAAAAGCATACTGGACTTTTGTTATGGCTAAAGCAAACTCTTCATTTTCTGAAGTGCAAATTGCCCG
TCGTATTAAAGAGGGGCGTGGGGTCGACGCGGCCGTGGCGCGCCTCCTAGGTGCTCGAGTGGCGGCCGCT
ATTGACCCATAAACTGCCAGGAATTGGGGATCGGATTCGAGCTCGCACGCTGCCGCAAGCACTCAGGGCG
CAAGGGCTGCTAAAGGAAGCGGAACACGTAGAAAGCCAGTCCGCAGAAACGGTGCTGACCCCGGATGAAT
GTCAGCTACTGGGCTATCTGGACAAGGGAAAACGCAAGCGCAAAGAGAAAGCAGGTAGCTTGCAGTGGGC
TTACATGGCGATAGCTAGACTGGGCGGTTTTATGGACAGCAAGCGAACCGGAATTGCCAGCTGGGGCGCC
CTCTGGTAAGGTTGGGAAGCCCTGCAAAGTAAACTGGATGGCTTTCTTGCCGCCAAGGATCTGATGGCGC
AGGGGATCAAGATCTGATCAAGAGACAGGATACTAGTGGAGGAAGAAAAAA
Features (pLannotate 1.2.2; 28 found; start..end, strand, type, name):
      2..717     +  CDS            mTurquoise2 (fragment): enhanced monomeric variant of CFP (Goedhart et al., 2012) mammalian codon-optimized
    731..825     +  terminator     lambda t0 terminator: transcription terminator from phage lambda
    840..868     +  promoter       cat promoter (fragment): promoter of the E. coli cat gene encoding chloramphenicol acetyltransferase
    869..1525    +  CDS            cat: CAT_ECOLX - Experimental evidence at protein level: Swiss-Prot protein existence level 1. This enzyme is an effector of chloramphenicol resistance in bacteria. From Escherichia coli. This protein is used as a marker in many commonly used cloning vectors, such as pACYC184.
   1593..1679    +  terminator     rrnB T1 terminator: Escherichia coli rrnB; transcription terminator T1 from the E. coli rrnB gene
   1790..1955    -  mobile_element Tn7L: mini-Tn7 element (left end of the Tn7 transposon) Tn7
   2388..3338    -  CDS            Rep101(Ts): temperature-sensitive version of the RepA protein needed for replication with the pSC101 origin (Armstrong et al., 1984); rep101 encoding an A56V mutation
   3386..3608    -  rep_origin     pSC101 ori: low-copy replication origin that requires the Rep101 protein
   4093..4345    -  CDS            TcR (fragment): tetracycline efflux protein; tet; confers resistance to tetracycline
   4348..4457    +  oriT           oriT: incP origin of transfer
   4458..4586    -  rep_origin     f1 ori (fragment) (sequence partly withheld): f1 bacteriophage origin of replication; arrow indicates direction of (+) strand synthesis
   4628..5488    -  CDS            AmpR: β-lactamase; bla; confers resistance to ampicillin, carbenicillin, and related antibiotics
   5489..5580    -  promoter       AmpR promoter: bla
   5599..5626    -  terminator     rrnB T2 terminator: transcription terminator T2 from the E. coli rrnB gene
   5718..5804    -  terminator     rrnB T1 terminator: Escherichia coli rrnB; transcription terminator T1 from the E. coli rrnB gene
   5806..5921    -  ncRNA          5S rRNA: Accession: RF00001 - 5S ribosomal RNA
   6007..6044    -  misc_feature   MCS (fragment): pUC18/19 multiple cloning site
   6045..6434    -  CDS            tnsE (fragment): TNSE_ECOLX - Experimental evidence at protein level: Swiss-Prot protein existence level 1. TnsABC + TnsD promote high-frequency insertion of Tn7 into a specific target site known as att-Tn7 whereas TnsABC + TnsE promote low-frequency insertion into many different sites. From Escherichia coli.
   6441..7964    -  CDS            tnsD: TNSD_ECOLX - Protein predicted: Swiss-Prot protein existence level 4. TnsABC + TnsD promote high-frequency insertion of Tn7 into a specific target site known as att-Tn7 whereas TnsABC + TnsE promote low-frequency insertion into many different sites. From Escherichia coli.
   7970..9634    -  CDS            tnsC: TNSC_ECOLX - Experimental evidence at protein level: Swiss-Prot protein existence level 1. TnsABC + TnsD promote high-frequency insertion of Tn7 into a specific target site known as att-Tn7 whereas TnsABC + TnsE promote low-frequency insertion into many different sites. From Escherichia coli.
   9634..11739   -  CDS            tnsB: TNSB_ECOLX - Experimental evidence at protein level: Swiss-Prot protein existence level 1. Sequence-specific, DNA-binding protein required for Tn7 transposition. Recognizes sequences necessary for recombination at both left and right ends of Tn7 and, together with TnsA, forms the transposase. TnsB executes the 5'-DNA strand breakage and joining reactions. From Escherichia coli.
  11729..12547   -  CDS            tnsA: TNSA_ECOLX - Experimental evidence at protein level: Swiss-Prot protein existence level 1. Required for Tn7 transposition. Forms the transposase, together with TnsB. TnsA executes the 5'-DNA strand breakage reaction. TnsABC and TnsD promote high-frequency insertion of Tn7 into a specific target site known as ATT-Tn7 whereas TnsABC and TnsD promote low- frequency insertion into many different sites. From Escherichia coli.
  12626..12644   -  misc_feature   MCS (fragment): pUC18/19 multiple cloning site
  12665..12949   -  promoter       araBAD promoter: araBAD; promoter of the L-arabinose operon of E. coli; the araC regulatory gene is transcribed in the opposite direction (Guzman et al., 1995)
  12976..13854   +  CDS            araC: L-arabinose regulatory protein; araC
  13944..13962   -  promoter       tet promoter (fragment): E. coli promoter for tetracycline efflux protein gene
  14000..14198   -  mobile_element Tn7R (fragment): mini-Tn7 element (right end of the Tn7 transposon) Tn7
  14294..14611   +  CDS            tnpA (fragment): TN5P_ECOLX - Also known as tnp. Experimental evidence at protein level: Swiss-Prot protein existence level 1. Mediates transposition of transposon Tn5 by a 'cut and paste' mechanism. First, the monomeric transposase binds the 19 bp inverted DNA repeats flanking the transposon. Then, dimerization of the DNA- bound transposase creates a synaptic DNA complex. After nicking of the first DNA strand, excision of the transposon proceeds through a series of intermediates. The transposase then mediates the insertion of the transposon at a new site by strand transfer. The activity of the wild- type tran
