[The description below was written by a language model from this plasmid's Addgene catalogue record and pLannotate feature annotations shown in this document.]
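Description:
pMRE-Tn7-131 is a mini-Tn7 delivery plasmid of about 14.6 kb, built on the pGRG36 backbone, for placing a constitutively expressed mTurquoise2 gene in the chromosome of bacteria. It replicates from the low-copy pSC101 origin with the temperature-sensitive Rep101 (A56V) protein. This matches the permissive growth temperature in the record and would allow the plasmid to be cured at higher temperature once transposition has taken place. The backbone carries β-lactamase for ampicillin selection and an incP oriT, so it can be mobilised by conjugation from a donor such as the listed E. coli S17-1 λpir host. Partial f1 ori and tetracycline-resistance sequences are also annotated as backbone remnants.

The transposable cargo lies between the Tn7L and Tn7R ends. It consists of the cyan fluorescent protein mTurquoise2 (annotated as mammalian codon-optimised and derived from a LifeAct-mTurquoise2 plasmid), followed by the lambda t0 terminator. Next comes a chloramphenicol acetyltransferase cassette with its own promoter fragment and an rrnB T1 terminator, which allows selection of integrants on chloramphenicol. The promoter driving mTurquoise2 is not annotated. The region immediately upstream matches a fragment of the Tn5 transposase gene, and the record states only that expression is constitutive.

Outside the transposon ends, tnsA, tnsB, tnsC and tnsD sit under the arabinose-inducible araBAD promoter with araC, followed by a truncated tnsE and rrnB terminators. TnsABC plus TnsD directs high-frequency, site-specific insertion at the att-Tn7 site. The depositor and sequencing-derived records show the same features in opposite orientation. The plasmid belongs to a toolbox for fluorescently tagging diverse bacteria with stable single-copy markers.
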