Addgene plasmid #118549: pMRE-Tn7-131
Purpose: miniTn7 plasmid to deliver constitutively expressed fluorescent protein genes in bacteria
Depositing lab: Mitja Remus-Emsermann. Depositing organization: University of Canterbury. Publication: Chromatic Bacteria - A Broad Host-Range Plasmid and Chromosomal Insertion Toolbox for Fluorescent Protein Expression in Bacteria. Schlechter RO, Jun H, Bernach M, Oso S, Boyd E, Munoz-Lintz DA, Dobson RCJ, Remus DM, Remus-Emsermann MNP. Front Microbiol. 2018 Dec 12;9:3052. doi: 10.3389/fmicb.2018.03052. eCollection 2018. PubMed 30631309.
Backbone
  Vector backbone: pGRG36
  Vector type: Bacterial Expression ; miniTn7 delivery vector
  Selectable markers: Chloramphenicol
Growth in bacteria
  Bacterial resistance: Ampicillin, 100 μg/mL
  Growth temperature: 30°C
  Growth strain: E. coli S17-1 lambda pir
  Copy number: Low Copy
Gene/Insert
  Gene/Insert name: mTurquoise2
  Species: Synthetic
  Cloning method: Restriction Enzyme; 5′ cloning site Unknown (unknown if destroyed)
Resource information
  A portion of this plasmid was derived from a plasmid made by: pLifeAct-mTurquoise2
Terms and licenses: Academic/Nonprofit Terms; Industry Terms: Not Available to Industry
Depositor comments: Please visit https://www.biorxiv.org/content/early/2018/09/07/402172 for bioRxiv preprint.
How to cite: pMRE-Tn7-131 was a gift from Mitja Remus-Emsermann (Addgene plasmid # 118549 ; http://n2t.net/addgene:118549 ; RRID:Addgene_118549)
